>Addgene plasmid #188543 | pYPQ230-RRV | addgene full sequence | sequence record 369473 | Addgene NGS Result
TGGACCAGCCAGGACAGAAATGCCTCGACTTCGCTGCTACCCAAGGTTGCCGGGTGACGCACACCGTGGA
AACGGATGAAGGCACGAACCCAGTGGACATAAGCCTGTTCGGTTCGTAAGCTGTAATGCAAGTAGCGTAT
GCGCTCACGCAACTGGTCCAGAACCTTGACCGAACGCAGCGGTGGTAACGGCGCAGTGGCGGTTTTCATG
GCTTGTTATGACTGTTTTTTTGGGGTACAGTCTATGCCTCGGGCATCCAAGCAGCAAGCGCGTTACGCCG
TGGGTCGATGTTTGATGTTATGGAGCAGCAACGATGTTACGCAGCAGGGCAGTCGCCCTAAAACAAAGTT
AAACATTATGAGGGAAGCGGTGATCGCCGAAGTATCGACTCAACTATCAGAGGTAGTTGGCGTCATCGAG
CGCCATCTCGAACCGACGTTGCTGGCCGTACATTTGTACGGCTCCGCAGTGGATGGCGGCCTGAAGCCAC
ACAGTGATATTGATTTGCTGGTTACGGTGACCGTAAGGCTTGATGAAACAACGCGGCGAGCTTTGATCAA
CGACCTTTTGGAAACTTCGGCTTCCCCTGGAGAGAGCGAGATTCTCCGCGCTGTAGAAGTCACCATTGTT
GTGCACGACGACATCATTCCGTGGCGTTATCCAGCTAAGCGCGAACTGCAATTTGGAGAATGGCAGCGCA
ATGACATTCTTGCAGGTATCTTCGAGCCAGCCACGATCGACATTGATCTGGCTATCTTGCTGACAAAAGC
AAGAGAACATAGCGTTGCCTTGGTAGGTCCAGCGGCGGAGGAACTCTTTGATCCGGTTCCTGAACAGGAT
CTATTTGAGGCGCTAAATGAAACCTTAACGCTATGGAACTCGCCGCCCGACTGGGCTGGCGATGAGCGAA
ATGTAGTGCTTACGTTGTCCCGCATTTGGTACAGCGCAGTAACCGGCAAAATCGCGCCGAAGGATGTCGC
TGCCGACTGGGCAATGGAGCGCCTGCCGGCCCAGTATCAGCCCGTCATACTTGAAGCTAGACAGGCTTAT
CTTGGACAAGAAGAAGATCGCTTGGCCTCGCGCGCAGATCAGTTGGAAGAATTTGTCCACTACGTGAAAG
GCGAGATCACCAAGGTAGTCGGCAAATAACCCTCGAGCCACCCATGACCAAAATCCCTTAACGTGAGTTA
CGCGTCGTTCCACTGAGCGTCAGACCCCGTAGAAAAGATCAAAGGATCTTCTTGAGATCCTTTTTTTCTG
CGCGTAATCTGCTGCTTGCAAACAAAAAAACCACCGCTACCAGCGGTGGTTTGTTTGCCGGATCAAGAGC
TACCAACTCTTTTTCCGAAGGTAACTGGCTTCAGCAGAGCGCAGATACCAAATACTGTTCTTCTAGTGTA
GCCGTAGTTAGGCCACCACTTCAAGAACTCTGTAGCACCGCCTACATACCTCGCTCTGCTAATCCTGTTA
CCAGTGGCTGCTGCCAGTGGCGATAAGTCGTGTCTTACCGGGTTGGACTCAAGACGATAGTTACCGGATA
AGGCGCAGCGGTCGGGCTGAACGGGGGGTTCGTGCACACAGCCCAGCTTGGAGCGAACGACCTACACCGA
ACTGAGATACCTACAGCGTGAGCTATGAGAAAGCGCCACGCTTCCCGAAGGGAGAAAGGCGGACAGGTAT
CCGGTAAGCGGCAGGGTCGGAACAGGAGAGCGCACGAGGGAGCTTCCAGGGGGAAACGCCTGGTATCTTT
ATAGTCCTGTCGGGTTTCGCCACCTCTGACTTGAGCGTCGATTTTTGTGATGCTCGTCAGGGGGGCGGAG
CCTATGGAAAAACGCCAGCAACGCGGCCTTTTTACGGTTCCTGGCCTTTTGCTGGCCTTTTGCTCACATG
TTCTTTCCTGCGTTATCCCCTGATTCTGTGGATAACCGTATTACCGCCTTTGAGTGAGCTGATACCGCTC
GCCGCAGCCGAACGACCGAGCGCAGCGAGTCAGTGAGCGAGGAAGCGGAAGAGCGCCCAATACGCAAACC
GCCTCTCCCCGCGCGTTGGCCGATTCATTAATGCAGCTGGCACGACAGGTTTCCCGACTGGAAAGCGGGC
AGTGAGCGCAACGCAATTAATACGCGTACCGCGAGCCAGGAAGAGTTTGTAGAAACGCAAAAAGGCCATC
CGTCAGGATGGCCTTCTGCTTAGTTTGATGCCTGGCAGTTTATGGCGGGCGTCCTGCCCGCCACCCTCCG
GGCCGTTGCTTCACAACGTTCAAATCCGCTCCCGGCGGATTTGTCCTACTCAGGAGAGCGTTCACCGACA
AACAACAGATAAAACGAAAGGCCCAGTCTTCCGACTGAGCCTTTCGTTTTATTTGATGCCTGGCAGTTCC
CTACTCTCGCGTTAACGCTTGCATGGATGTTTTCCCAGTCACGACGTTGTAAAACGACGGCCAGTCTTAA
GCTCGGGCCCCAAATAATGATTTTATTTTGACTGATAGTGACCTGTTCGTTGCAACAAATTGATGAGCAA
TGCTTTTTTATAATGCCAACTTTGTACAAAAAAGCAGGCTCCGAATTCGCCCTTCACCATGGCTCCTAAG
AAGAAGCGGAAGGTTGGTATTCACGGGGTGCCTGCGGCTTCAAAGCTCGAGAAATTCACCAACTGTTATT
CGTTGAGCAAAACACTGCGGTTTAAAGCGATTCCAGTCGGCAAGACTCAAGAGAATATAGACAATAAGCG
GCTGTTGGTGGAAGATGAAAAGCGCGCGGAAGACTACAAAGGGGTGAAGAAGTTGTTGGACAGATACTAC
CTCTCTTTTATCAATGATGTCTTGCACTCAATCAAATTGAAGAATCTGAACAACTACATCTCCCTCTTCA
GAAAGAAAACAAGGACAGAAAAGGAGAATAAGGAACTTGAAAATTTGGAGATCAATCTGAGGAAAGAGAT
CGCGAAAGCCTTTAAAGGCAACGAAGGATACAAAAGTCTGTTCAAGAAGGATATAATTGAGACAATTTTG
CCAGAGTTCCTCGATGACAAGGACGAGATTGCGCTGGTCAATTCGTTCAACCGCTTCACAACAGCATTCA
CAGGCTTCTTTCGCAATCGGGAAAATATGTTCTCTGAGGAGGCAAAGTCCACTTCTATTGCGTTCAGGTG
TATCAATGAGAATCTCACTGTGTACATTTCCAACATGGATATCTTTGAGAAGGTTGACGCAATTTTTGAC
AAGCACGAAGTTCAGGAGATTAAGGAGAAGATCCTCAATTCCGATTATGACGTTGAGGACTTCTTCGAAG
GTGAGTTTTTTAATTTCGTGCTCACTCAAGAGGGTATCGACGTGTATAATGCGATCATCGGTGGGTTCGT
GACTGAGTCCGGTGAAAAGATTAAGGGATTGAACGAGTATATCAACCTTTACAACCAAAAGACGAAACAG
AAGCTGCCAAAGTTCAAGCCTCTTTACAAACAGGTTCTTTCAGACCGCGAGTCACTCTCGTTCTATGGGG
AGGGCTACACTTCGGATGAGGAAGTCCTGGAGGTGTTCAGGAATACTCTCAATAAGAATTCGGAGATTTT
CTCTTCTATAAAAAAACTGGAAAAGTTGTTTAAGAATTTTGACGAATACTCTAGCGCCGGCATATTTGTG
AAAAACGGCCCGGCCATATCAACGATAAGTAAAGATATCTTCGGCGAATGGAACGTGATCAGAGACAAAT
GGAACGCGGAGTATGACGATATTCACCTGAAGAAGAAGGCTGTCGTAACGGAGAAGTACGAGGATGATCG
CAGGAAAAGCTTCAAAAAGATCGGAAGTTTCAGCCTGGAACAGTTGCAGGAGTATGCTGACGCCGATCTT
AGCGTCGTCGAGAAGTTGAAGGAGATAATCATCCAAAAGGTCGACGAGATATATAAAGTCTATGGATCAA
GTGAAAAACTGTTCGACGCCGACTTCGTTTTGGAGAAGTCCCTGAAGAAGAACGACGCTGTTGTTGCCAT
TATGAAGGATCTGCTCGACAGCGTGAAGAGTTTCGAGAACTATATTAAGGCTTTTTTCGGGGAGGGGAAG
GAGACTAACAGAGATGAGTCCTTCTACGGAGACTTCGTCCTCGCGTACGATATACTCCTTAAGGTAGACC
ACATCTACGACGCAATCAGAAATTACGTGACACAAAAGCCGTACAGCAAGGACAAGTTCAAACTCTACTT
CCAGAACCCCCAGTTCATGGGCGGCTGGGACAAGGACAAGGAAACGGATTACAGGGCTACGATCCTGAGG
TATGGTTCAAAATACTACTTGGCGATTATGGACAAGAAGTACGCCAAGTGTCTCCAGAAGATTGACAAAG
ACGATGTCAATGGCAATTATGAGAAGATCAACTACAAGCTGCTTCCGGGTCCGAACAAGATGCTCCCAAA
GGTTTTCTTCAGCAAGAAATGGATGGCCTACTATAACCCAAGCGAGGACATCCAGAAGATTTATAAGAAC
GGTACGTTCAAGAAGGGCGACATGTTCAATCTTAACGACTGTCACAAGCTGATCGACTTCTTCAAAGACT
CAATTAGCCGGTACCCAAAGTGGTCTAACGCCTATGACTTCAACTTTTCGGAAACCGAGAAGTACAAGGA
TATAGCCGGATTTTATAGAGAGGTGGAAGAGCAGGGCTACAAGGTGTCATTCGAGTCCGCCAGCAAGAAG
GAAGTGGACAAGCTCGTGGAAGAGGGTAAGCTCTACATGTTCCAGATTTATAATAAAGACTTTAGCGATA
AGAGCCACGGGACACCTAATCTCCACACAATGTATTTCAAGCTGCTCTTCGACGAGAATAACCACGGCCA
AATCAGGTTGTCAGGAGGGGCTGAACTCTTCATGCGGCGCGCTAGCCTTAAGAAGGAGGAGCTTGTAGTC
CACCCTGCGAATAGTCCAATTGCGAATAAGAACCCGGACAATCCTAAAAAGACTACAACATTGAGCTACG
ACGTGTACAAGGATAAGAGGTTTTCCGAGGATCAGTACGAGCTCCACATCCCGATTGCGATCAACAAGTG
CCCAAAGAATATTTTCAAGATAAACACAGAGGTGCGTGTACTCCTGAAGCATGACGACAATCCTTACGTC
ATTGGGATTGATCGGGGCGAGAGGAACCTCCTCTATATTGTGGTGGTGGACGGGAAGGGGAACATAGTCG
AACAGTACTCCCTTAACGAAATAATTAACAATTTCAACGGCATCCGTATCAAGACCGACTACCATTCGTT
GCTGGACAAGAAGGAGAAGGAGAGATTTGAGGCGCGGCAAAATTGGACAAGTATCGAGAACATCAAGGAA
CTCAAAGCAGGTTATATCTCTCAAGTTGTGCATAAGATATGCGAGCTGGTTGAGAAGTATGACGCAGTGA
TCGCTCTTGAGGACCTCAACTCGGGCTTTAAGAATTCTAGAGTTAAAGTGGAGAAGCAGGTCTATCAAAA
GTTCGAGAAGATGCTTATAGATAAGCTCAACTACATGGTCGATAAGAAATCGAACCCATGTGCCACCGGC
GGCGCACTCAAAGGTTACCAAATAACAAACAAATTCGAGTCCTTCAAATCGATGAGTACTCAGAATGGGT
TCATATTTTATATACCGGCGTGGCTTACGTCTAAGATCGACCCGTCAACTGGTTTTGTCAACCTGTTGAA
GACGAAATACACGTCCATTGCCGATTCGAAAAAGTTCATATCTAGTTTTGATCGTATTATGTACGTCCCA
GAGGAAGATCTTTTCGAGTTTGCTCTCGACTACAAAAACTTTTCGCGGACCGATGCGGATTACATTAAAA
AATGGAAACTCTATTCGTACGGCAACAGAATCAGGATTTTTCGCAACCCTAAGAAGAATAACGTCTTTGA
TTGGGAGGAAGTTTGCTTGACTAGCGCGTACAAGGAGCTCTTTAATAAGTATGGCATTAACTACCAACAG
GGTGATATCAGAGCACTGCTTTGCGAACAATCTGACAAGGCTTTCTACTCATCCTTCATGGCTTTGATGA
GCCTGATGCTCCAGATGAGAAATTCAATTACAGGCAGAACCGACGTGGATTTCTTGATCTCCCCGGTTAA
AAATTCTGATGGCATCTTTTACGATAGCAGGAACTATGAAGCGCAAGAGAATGCGATTCTGCCAAAAAAT
GCAGACGCCAACGGTGCCTATAACATCGCCAGGAAAGTCCTGTGGGCGATCGGCCAGTTCAAAAAGGCCG
AAGACGAAAAATTGGACAAGGTCAAAATCGCTATCAGCAACAAAGAGTGGCTGGAGTATGCTCAGACATC
CGTAAAGCATAAGCGTCCTGCTGCCACCAAAAAGGCCGGACAGGCTAAGAAAAAGAAGTGAGACGACTAG
TGGCGGCCGCCGACGTCCGATCGTTCAAACATTTGGCAATAAAGTTTCTTAAGATTGAATCCTGTTGCCG
GTCTTGCGATGATTATCATATAATTTCTGTTGAATTACGTTAAGCATGTAATAATTAACATGTAATGCAT
GACGTTATTTATGAGATGGGTTTTTATGATTAGAGTCCCGCAATTATACATTTAATACGCGATAGAAAAC
AAAATATAGCGCTCAAACTAGGATAAATTATCGCGCGCGGTGTCATCTATGTTACTAGATCGGGAATTGA
TCCCCCCTCGACAGCTTCCGGAAAGGGCGAATTCGCAACTTTGTATACAAAAGTTGAACGAGAAACGTAA
AATGATATAAATATCAATATATTAAATTAGATTTTGCATAAAAAACAGACTACATAATACTGTAAAACAC
AACATATCCAGTCACTATGCCATCCAGCTGATATCCCCTATAGTGAGTCGTATTACATGGTCATAGCTGT
TTCCTGGCAGCTCTGGCCCGTGTCTCAAAATCTCTGATGTTACATTGCACAAGATAAAAATATATCATCA
TGCCTCCTC
Features (pLannotate 1.2.2; 12 found; start..end, strand, type, name):
     96..119     +  promoter       Pc promoter (fragment): intI1 (promoter lies within the coding sequence); class 1 integron promoter
    295..351     +  CDS            GmR (fragment): gentamycin acetyltransferase; aacC1; confers resistance to gentamycin
    358..1149    +  CDS            SmR: aminoglycoside adenylyltransferase (Murphy, 1985); aadA; confers resistance to spectinomycin and streptomycin
   1242..1830    +  rep_origin     ori: high-copy-number ColE1/pMB1/pBR322/pUC origin of replication
   2013..2105    +  CDS            lacI (fragment): lac repressor; lacI; The lac repressor binds to the lac operator to inhibit transcription in E. coli. This inhibition can be relieved by adding lactose or isopropyl-β-D-thiogalactopyranoside (IPTG).
   2160..2187    -  terminator     rrnB T2 terminator: transcription terminator T2 from the E. coli rrnB gene
   2319..2362    +  terminator     rrnB T1 terminator: Escherichia coli rrnB; transcription terminator T1 from the E. coli rrnB gene
   2409..2445    -  CDS            lacZα (fragment): LacZα fragment of β-galactosidase; lacZ fragment
   2461..2560    +  protein_bind   attL1: mutant version of attL; recombination site for the Gateway® LR reaction LR Clonase™
   6389..6641    +  terminator     NOS terminator: nopaline synthase terminator and poly(A) signal
   6686..6809    +  protein_bind   attR5: mutant version of attR; recombination site for the Gateway® LR reaction LR Clonase™
   6827..6845    -  promoter       T7 promoter: promoter for bacteriophage T7 RNA polymerase
