[The description below was written by a language model from this plasmid's Addgene catalogue record and pLannotate feature annotations shown in this document.]
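Description:
pYPQ230-RRV is a 6,939 bp Gateway entry clone built on the pYPQ167 backbone and intended for plant CRISPR genome editing. It is maintained in E. coli at high copy through a ColE1/pUC-type origin and is selected with spectinomycin via the aadA (SmR) aminoglycoside adenylyltransferase gene. Upstream of that gene are fragments of a class 1 integron Pc promoter and a gentamicin acetyltransferase gene, which are remnants of the resistance cassette's origin. Short lacI and lacZα fragments are also backbone leftovers. The rrnB T1 and T2 terminators upstream of the cloning region are standard entry-vector elements that insulate the insert from read-through transcription in bacteria.

The payload lies between an attL1 site and an attR5 site. It encodes LbCas12a from Lachnospiraceae bacterium ND2006 carrying the substitutions G146R, D156R and R182V (the "RRV" variant), with a nuclear localization signal at each end. The annotation software did not label this coding sequence, but the roughly 3.8 kb unannotated stretch between attL1 and the NOS terminator is consistent with it. The NOS terminator supplies a plant polyadenylation signal. No promoter is annotated upstream of the nuclease within the att-flanked region. The record does not say how expression is driven, though in such systems the promoter is typically provided by the destination vector. A T7 promoter lies just outside attR5 on the reverse strand.

The attL1/attR5 pairing suits multisite LR recombination, in which this nuclease module is combined with a second entry clone, typically a crRNA expression cassette, in a destination vector. The associated work concerns LbCas12a variants that improve editing efficiency in human cells and plants.
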