Addgene plasmid #188543: pYPQ230-RRV
Purpose: Gateway entry clone (attL1 & attR5) for LbCas12a-RRV mediated genome editing
Depositing lab: Yiping Qi. Depositing organization: University of Maryland, College Park. Publication: Boosting genome editing efficiency in human cells and plants with novel LbCas12a variants. Zhang L, Li G, Zhang Y, Cheng Y, Roberts N, Glenn SE, DeZwaan-McCabe D, Rube HT, Manthey J, Coleman G, Vakulskas CA, Qi Y. Genome Biol. 2023 Apr 30;24(1):102. doi: 10.1186/s13059-023-02929-6. PubMed 37122009.
Backbone
  Vector backbone: pYPQ167
  Total vector size (bp): 6939
  Vector type: Plant Expression, CRISPR ; Gateway compatible LbCas12a-RRV entry clone
Growth in bacteria
  Bacterial resistance: Spectinomycin, 50 μg/mL
  Growth temperature: 37°C
  Growth strain: DH5alpha
  Copy number: High Copy
Gene/Insert
  Gene/Insert name: LbCas12a-RRV
  Species: Lachnospiraceae bacterium ND2006
  Mutation: G146R, D156R, R182V
  Tag / fusion protein: NLS (C terminal on insert); NLS (N terminal on insert)
Terms and licenses: Academic/Nonprofit Terms; Industry Terms: Not Available to Industry
How to cite: pYPQ230-RRV was a gift from Yiping Qi (Addgene plasmid # 188543 ; http://n2t.net/addgene:188543 ; RRID:Addgene_188543)
